Addgene plasmid #142684: TFORF0755
Purpose: Lentiviral vector for overexpressing transcription factor ORFs with unique 24-bp barcodes. Barcodes facilitate identification of transcription factors in pooled screens.
Depositing lab: Feng Zhang. Depositing organization: Broad Institute. Publication: A transcription factor atlas of directed differentiation. Joung J, Ma S, Tay T, Geiger-Schuller KR, Kirchgatterer PC, Verdine VK, Guo B, Arias-Garcia MA, Allen WE, Singh A, Kuksenko O, Abudayyeh OO, Gootenberg JS, Fu Z, Macrae RK, Buenrostro JD, Regev A, Zhang F. Cell. 2023 Jan 5;186(1):209-229.e26. doi: 10.1016/j.cell.2022.11.026. PubMed 36608654.
Backbone
  Vector backbone: pLX_TRC317
  Backbone manufacturer: Broad Institute Genetic Perturbation Platform
  Backbone size w/o insert (bp): 8264
  Vector type: Mammalian Expression, Lentiviral
  Selectable markers: Puromycin
Growth in bacteria
  Bacterial resistance: Ampicillin, 100 μg/mL
  Growth temperature: 37°C
  Growth strain: NEB Stable
  Copy number: High Copy
Gene/Insert
  Gene/Insert name: ZNF319
  Species: H. sapiens (human)
  Insert size (bp): 1850
  Entrez Gene: ZNF319 (a.k.a. ZFP319, MGC126816)
  Promoter: EF1a
  Cloning method: Unknown
  Sequencing primers: 5′ GGGTGGAGACTGAAGTTAGGCCAG; 3′ CACATAGCGTAAAAGGAGCAACATAG
Terms and licenses: Academic/Nonprofit Terms; Industry Terms: Not Available to Industry
Depositor comments: NM_020807,XM_005256069,ENST00000299237 . The transcription factor ORF portion of this plasmid was synthesized by Genewiz. Please test multiple small colonies in case of plasmid recombination. To make this collection available in a timely manner, a portion of this collection was not fully sequenced by Addgene. If an Addgene verified full plasmid sequence is not available, please contact us prior to placing an order to request the full sequence.
How to cite: TFORF0755 was a gift from Feng Zhang (Addgene plasmid # 142684 ; http://n2t.net/addgene:142684 ; RRID:Addgene_142684)
