[The description below was written by a language model from this plasmid's Addgene catalogue record and pLannotate feature annotations shown in this document.]
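Description:
TFORF0755 is a lentiviral mammalian expression plasmid built on the pLX_TRC317 backbone from the Broad Institute Genetic Perturbation Platform. It carries the human zinc finger protein ZNF319 as one member of a barcoded transcription factor ORF collection. In bacteria it replicates from a high-copy ColE1/pUC-type origin and is selected with ampicillin through the β-lactamase gene. An f1 origin and remnants of a lac/lacZα cloning region flanked by T7 and T3 promoters are also present in the backbone. The depositor warns that the plasmid can recombine, which is a common issue with LTR-containing vectors.

The viral portion has a third-generation, self-inactivating layout. An RSV promoter drives a truncated HIV-1 5' LTR, followed by the Ψ packaging signal with a gag fragment, the RRE for Rev-dependent export, a cPPT/CTS, and a ΔU3 3' LTR with a downstream SV40 polyadenylation signal. Two expression units lie between the LTRs. The first is an SV40 early promoter/origin region upstream of the puromycin N-acetyltransferase gene, which allows selection of transduced cells. The second is the strong constitutive EF-1α promoter driving the synthesized ZNF319 ORF, with a WPRE downstream to enhance transcript stability and expression.

The record states that each construct in the collection has a unique 24-bp barcode, but the feature table does not annotate it. The short region between the ORF and the WPRE, partly called as a U6 promoter fragment, is a plausible location, though this is not confirmed. The construct is intended for producing lentivirus to overexpress ZNF319, either individually or in pooled transcription factor screens such as directed differentiation studies. In pooled screens, barcode sequencing identifies which factor each cell received.
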