Features (pLannotate 1.2.2; 31 found; start..end, strand, type, name):
      5..231     +  promoter       RSV promoter: Rous sarcoma virus enhancer/promoter
    232..412     +  LTR            5' LTR (truncated): truncated 5' long terminal repeat (LTR) from HIV-1
    459..584     +  misc_feature   HIV-1 Ψ: packaging signal of human immunodeficiency virus type 1
    568..931     +  CDS            HIV-1 gag (fragment): gag protein from human immunodeficiency virus 1; gag
   1077..1310    +  misc_feature   RRE: The Rev response element (RRE) of HIV-1 allows for Rev-dependent mRNA export from the nucleus to the cytoplasm.
   1687..1713    +  CDS            Rev (fragment): human immunodeficiency virus 1 (HIV-1) Rev protein; rev; enhances nuclear export of unspliced and incompletely spliced viral mRNAs
   1720..1743    +  promoter       SV40 promoter (fragment): SV40 early promoter
   1744..1815    +  promoter       SV40 promoter (fragment): SV40 enhancer and early promoter
   1839..1974    +  rep_origin     SV40 ori: SV40 origin of replication
   2020..2616    +  CDS            PuroR (fragment): puromycin N-acetyltransferase; pac from Streptomyces; confers resistance to puromycin
   2665..2782    +  misc_feature   cPPT/CTS: central polypurine tract and central termination sequence of HIV-1
   2847..2913    +  CDS            small t antigen (fragment): SV40 (simian virus 40) small t antigen
   2920..4098    +  promoter       EF-1α promoter: strong constitutive promoter for human elongation factor EF-1α
   4115..5860    +  CDS            ZNF319: ZN319_HUMAN - Also known as KIAA1388. Experimental evidence at protein level: Swiss-Prot protein existence level 1. May be involved in transcriptional regulation. From Homo sapiens (Human).
   5876..5929    +  promoter       U6 promoter (fragment): RNA polymerase III promoter for human U6 snRNA
   5971..6559    +  misc_feature   WPRE: woodchuck hepatitis virus posttranscriptional regulatory element
   6610..6629    +  misc_feature   cPPT/CTS (fragment): central polypurine tract and central termination sequence of HIV-1
   6631..6864    +  LTR            3' LTR (ΔU3): self-inactivating 3' long terminal repeat (LTR) from HIV-1
   6942..7063    +  polyA_signal   SV40 poly(A) signal: SV40 polyadenylation signal
   7103..7238    +  rep_origin     SV40 ori: SV40 origin of replication
   7259..7277    -  promoter       T7 promoter: promoter for bacteriophage T7 RNA polymerase
   7285..7440    +  CDS            lacZα (fragment): LacZα fragment of β-galactosidase; lacZ fragment
   7445..7873    +  rep_origin     f1 ori (sequence partly withheld): f1 bacteriophage origin of replication; arrow indicates direction of (+) strand synthesis
   7926..8030    +  promoter       AmpR promoter: bla
   8031..8891    +  CDS            AmpR: β-lactamase; bla; confers resistance to ampicillin, carbenicillin, and related antibiotics
   9062..9650    +  rep_origin     ori: high-copy-number ColE1/pMB1/pBR322/pUC origin of replication
   9833..9925    +  CDS            lacI (fragment): lac repressor; lacI; The lac repressor binds to the lac operator to inhibit transcription in E. coli. This inhibition can be relieved by adding lactose or isopropyl-β-D-thiogalactopyranoside (IPTG).
   9938..9959    +  protein_bind   CAP binding site: CAP binding activates transcription in the presence of cAMP. E. coli catabolite activator protein
   9974..10004   +  promoter       lac promoter: promoter for the E. coli lac operon
  10012..10028   +  protein_bind   lac operator: The lac repressor binds to the lac operator to inhibit transcription in E. coli. This inhibition can be relieved by adding lactose or isopropyl-β-D-thiogalactopyranoside (IPTG). lac repressor encoded by lacI
  10073..10091   +  promoter       T3 promoter: promoter for bacteriophage T3 RNA polymerase
>Addgene plasmid #142684 | TFORF0755 | addgene full sequence | sequence record 397777 | Addgene NGS Result
TTAATGTAGTCTTATGCAATACTCTTGTAGTCTTGCAACATGGTAACGATGAGTTAGCAACATGCCTTAC
AAGGAGAGAAAAAGCACCGTGCATGCCGATTGGTGGAAGTAAGGTGGTACGATCGTGCCTTATTAGGAAG
GCAACAGACGGGTCTGACATGGATTGGACGAACCACTGAATTGCCGCATTGCAGAGATATTGTATTTAAG
TGCCTAGCTCGATACATAAACGGGTCTCTCTGGTTAGACCAGATCTGAGCCTGGGAGCTCTCTGGCTAAC
TAGGGAACCCACTGCTTAAGCCTCAATAAAGCTTGCCTTGAGTGCTTCAAGTAGTGTGTGCCCGTCTGTT
GTGTGACTCTGGTAACTAGAGATCCCTCAGACCCTTTTAGTCAGTGTGGAAAATCTCTAGCAGTGGCGCC
CGAACAGGGACTTGAAAGCGAAAGGGAAACCAGAGGAGCTCTCTCGACGCAGGACTCGGCTTGCTGAAGC
GCGCACGGCAAGAGGCGAGGGGCGGCGACTGGTGAGTACGCCAAAAATTTTGACTAGCGGAGGCTAGAAG
GAGAGAGATGGGTGCGAGAGCGTCAGTATTAAGCGGGGGAGAATTAGATCGCGATGGGAAAAAATTCGGT
TAAGGCCAGGGGGAAAGAAAAAATATAAATTAAAACATATAGTATGGGCAAGCAGGGAGCTAGAACGATT
CGCAGTTAATCCTGGCCTGTTAGAAACATCAGAAGGCTGTAGACAAATACTGGGACAGCTACAACCATCC
CTTCAGACAGGATCAGAAGAACTTAGATCATTATATAATACAGTAGCAACCCTCTATTGTGTGCATCAAA
GGATAGAGATAAAAGACACCAAGGAAGCTTTAGACAAGATAGAGGAAGAGCAAAACAAAAGTAAGACCAC
CGCACAGCAAGCGGCCGCTGATCTTCAGACCTGGAGGAGGAGATATGAGGGACAATTGGAGAAGTGAATT
ATATAAATATAAAGTAGTAAAAATTGAACCATTAGGAGTAGCACCCACCAAGGCAAAGAGAAGAGTGGTG
CAGAGAGAAAAAAGAGCAGTGGGAATAGGAGCTTTGTTCCTTGGGTTCTTGGGAGCAGCAGGAAGCACTA
TGGGCGCAGCGTCAATGACGCTGACGGTACAGGCCAGACAATTATTGTCTGGTATAGTGCAGCAGCAGAA
CAATTTGCTGAGGGCTATTGAGGCGCAACAGCATCTGTTGCAACTCACAGTCTGGGGCATCAAGCAGCTC
CAGGCAAGAATCCTGGCTGTGGAAAGATACCTAAAGGATCAACAGCTCCTGGGGATTTGGGGTTGCTCTG
GAAAACTCATTTGCACCACTGCTGTGCCTTGGAATGCTAGTTGGAGTAATAAATCTCTGGAACAGATTTG
GAATCACACGACCTGGATGGAGTGGGACAGAGAAATTAACAATTACACAAGCTTAATACACTCCTTAATT
GAAGAATCGCAAAACCAGCAAGAAAAGAATGAACAAGAATTATTGGAATTAGATAAATGGGCAAGTTTGT
GGAATTGGTTTAACATAACAAATTGGCTGTGGTATATAAAATTATTCATAATGATAGTAGGAGGCTTGGT
AGGTTTAAGAATAGTTTTTGCTGTACTTTCTATAGTGAATAGAGTTAGGCAGGGATATTCACCATTATCG
TTTCAGACCCACCTCCCAACCCCGAGGGGACCCATGCATTGCATCTCAATTAGTCAGCAACCAGGTGTGG
AAAGTCCCCAGGCTCCCCAGCAGGCAGAAGTATGCAAAGCATGCGTCTCAATTAGTCAGCAACCATAGTC
CCGCCCCTAACTCCGCCCATCCCGCCCCTAACTCCGCCCAGTTCCGCCCATTCTCCGCCCCATGGCTGAC
TAATTTTTTTTATTTATGCAGAGGCCGAGGCCGCCTCGGCCTCTGAGCTATTCCAGAAGTAGTGAGGAGG
CTTTTTTGGAGGCCTAGGCTTTTGCAAAAAGCTTTCTAGAGGTACCACCGGAGCTTACCATGACCGAGTA
CAAGCCCACGGTGCGCCTCGCCACCCGCGACGACGTCCCCAGGGCCGTACGCACCCTCGCCGCCGCGTTC
GCCGACTACCCCGCCACGCGCCACACCGTCGATCCGGACCGCCACATCGAGCGGGTCACCGAGCTGCAAG
AACTCTTCCTCACGCGCGTCGGGCTCGACATCGGCAAGGTGTGGGTCGCGGACGACGGCGCCGCCGTGGC
GGTCTGGACCACGCCGGAGAGCGTCGAAGCGGGGGCGGTGTTCGCCGAGATCGGCCCGCGCATGGCCGAG
TTGAGCGGTTCCCGGCTGGCCGCGCAGCAACAGATGGAAGGCCTCCTGGCGCCGCACCGGCCCAAGGAGC
CCGCGTGGTTCCTGGCCACCGTCGGCGTCTCGCCCGACCACCAGGGCAAGGGTCTGGGCAGCGCCGTCGT
GCTCCCCGGAGTGGAGGCGGCCGAGCGCGCCGGGGTGCCCGCCTTCCTGGAGACCTCCGCGCCCCGCAAC
CTCCCCTTCTACGAGCGGCTCGGCTTCACCGTCACCGCCGACGTCGAGGTGCCCGAAGGACCGCGCACCT
GGTGCATGACCCGCAAGCCCGGTGCCAGTTAACGAATTCTAGATCTTGAGACAAATGGCAGTATTCATCC
ACAATTTTAAAAGAAAAGGGGGGATTGGGGGGTACAGTGCAGGGGAAAGAATAGTAGACATAATAGCAAC
AGACATACAAACTAAAGAATTACAAAAACAAATTACAAAAATTCAAAATTTTCGGGTTTATTACAGGGAC
AGCAGAGATCCACTTTGGCGCCGGCTCGAGGCCTGCAGGTGCAAAGATGGATAAAGTTTTAAACAGAGAG
GAATCTTTGCAGCTAATGGACCTTCTAGGTCTTGAAAGGAGTGGGAATTGGCTCCGGTGCCCGTCAGTGG
GCAGAGCGCACATCGCCCACAGTCCCCGAGAAGTTGGGGGGAGGGGTCGGCAATTGAACCGGTGCCTAGA
GAAGGTGGCGCGGGGTAAACTGGGAAAGTGATGTCGTGTACTGGCTCCGCCTTTTTCCCGAGGGTGGGGG
AGAACCGTATATAAGTGCAGTAGTCGCCGTGAACGTTCTTTTTCGCAACGGGTTTGCCGCCAGAACACAG
GTAAGTGCCGTGTGTGGTTCCCGCGGGCCTGGCCTCTTTACGGGTTATGGCCCTTGCGTGCCTTGAATTA
CTTCCACCTGGCTGCAGTACGTGATTCTTGATCCCGAGCTTCGGGTTGGAAGTGGGTGGGAGAGTTCGAG
GCCTTGCGCTTAAGGAGCCCCTTCGCCTCGTGCTTGAGTTGAGGCCTGGCCTGGGCGCTGGGGCCGCCGC
GTGCGAATCTGGTGGCACCTTCGCGCCTGTCTCGCTGCTTTCGATAAGTCTCTAGCCATTTAAAATTTTT
GATGACCTGCTGCGACGCTTTTTTTCTGGCAAGATAGTCTTGTAAATGCGGGCCAAGATCTGCACACTGG
TATTTCGGTTTTTGGGGCCGCGGGCGGCGACGGGGCCCGTGCGTCCCAGCGCACATGTTCGGCGAGGCGG
GGCCTGCGAGCGCGGCCACCGAGAATCGGACGGGGGTAGTCTCAAGCTGGCCGGCCTGCTCTGGTGCCTG
GCCTCGCGCCGCCGTGTATCGCCCCGCCCTGGGCGGCAAGGCTGGCCCGGTCGGCACCAGTTGCGTGAGC
GGAAAGATGGCCGCTTCCCGGCCCTGCTGCAGGGAGCTCAAAATGGAGGACGCGGCGCTCGGGAGAGCGG
GCGGGTGAGTCACCCACACAAAGGAAAAGGGCCTTTCCGTCCTCAGCCGTCGCTTCATGTGACTCCACGG
AGTACCGGGCGCCGTCCAGGCACCTCGATTAGTTCTCGAGCTTTTGGAGTACGTCGTCTTTAGGTTGGGG
GGAGGGGTTTTATGCGATGGAGTTTCCCCACACTGAGTGGGTGGAGACTGAAGTTAGGCCAGCTTGGCAC
TTGATGTAATTCTCCTTGGAATTTGCCCTTTTTGAGTTTGGATCTTGGTTCATTCTCAAGCCTCAGACAG
TGGTTCAAAGTTTTTTTCTTCCATTTCAGGTGTCGTGAGGCTAGCACCGCCACCATGTCGGAAAGCTGGC
AACAGCCGCCACAGACGCAGCCGCAGCAGCCACAGCCACCGCAGCCTCAGCACCATGCAGAGCCACCGCC
AGCCCTGGCAGAGCACACGCTGCCTCCGGGCACGGCGGAGAACCCCCTGGGCTGTGCCGTCTATGGCATC
CTCCTGCAGCCAGACCCCGGCCTGCAGCCCCCACAACACGCACCCCTGCAGGCAGCAGGAGAGCCAGGCC
CCAAATGTGGCGTGTGTGGTCACGACCTGGCGCACCTGTCCAGTCCGCATGAGCACCAGTGTCTGGCGGG
CCATGACCGCTCATTCCAGTGCACACAGTGTCTCAAGATCTTCCACCAGGCCACTGACCTGCTGGAGCAC
CAGTGCGTGCAGGCTGAGCAGAAGCCCTTCGTCTGTGGGGTCTGCAAGATGGGCTTCTCACTACTCACCT
CACTGGCACAGCACCACAGCTCCCACAGTGGCCTGGTGAAGTGTTCCATCTGTGAAAAGACCTACAAGCC
AGCTGAGGCAGCGGAGCCAGCCACCACAGCCGCCCCGTCGCTTCCCGCAGCACCCGCGCCTTCCACTGTC
ACCCCTGCTGAACAGGCCGACAAGCCCTACAGCTGCCCCATCTGCCAAAAGCCCTTCAAGCACCTGTCGG
AGCTCTCTCGGCATGAGCGGATCCACACCGGTGAGAAGCCCTACAAGTGCACGCTGTGTGACAAAAGCTT
CAGCCAGTCGTCGCACCTGGTGCACCACAAGCGCACGCACAGCTCCGAGCGGCCCTACAAGTGCGCAGTC
TGCGAGAAGACCTTCAAGCACCGCTCTCACCTGGTGCGCCACATGTACGCGCACTCGGGCGAGCACCACC
TGTTCCGCTGCAACGTGTGCGAGTTGCATTTCAAGGAGTCGTCGGAGCTGCTGCAGCACCCGTGCACGCC
AAGTGGGGAGCGGCCCTTCCGCTGCGGCGAGTGCCAGAAGGCCTTCAAGCGGCCCTCGGACCTGCGGCAG
CATGAGCGCACACACAGCGCCGAGCGGCCCTTCAAGTGCGACCTGTGCCCCATGGGCTTCAAGCAGCAGT
ACGCACTGATGCGCCACCGGCGCACACACAAGACCGAGGAGCCCTTCAAATGCGGCCTATGTGAGAAGGG
CTTTGGGCAGCCCAGCCACCTGCTCTACCACCAGCACGTGCACACCCTCGAGACTCTCTTCAAGTGCCCC
GTGTGCCAGAAAGGCTTTGACCAATCTGCCGAGCTGCTGCGGCACAAGTGCCTGCCCGGCGCGGCCGAGC
GGCCCTTCAAGTGCCCTGTGTGCAACAAGGCCTACAAGCGCGCGTCGGCCCTGCAGAAGCACCAGCTGGC
CCACTGTGCGGCGGCAGAGAAGCCCCTGCGCTGCACGCTTTGCGAACGCCGCTTCTTCTCCTCTTCCGAG
TTCGTGCAGCACCGCTGCGATCCGGCCCGCGAGAAGCCACTCAAGTGCCCAGACTGCGAGAAACGCTTCA
AGTACGCGTCAGACCTGCAGCGGCACCGGCGGGTACACACAGGCGAGAAGCCCTACAAGTGCCCCAACTG
CGACAAGGCCTTCAAGCAGCGGGAGCATCTCAACAAGCACCAGGGCGTGCACGCCCGCGAGCAGCAGTTC
AAGTGTGTATGGTGCGGGGAGCGCTTCCTAGACGTGGCCTTGTTGCAGGAGCACAGCGCGCAGCACAGTG
CCGCCGCCGCGGCAGCGGAGGGCGCCTACCAGGTAGCCGCCTGCCTGCCCTAGTAATGAACTAGTCCGTA
ACTTGAAAGTATTTCGATTTCTTGGCTTTATATATCTTGTGGAAAGGACGAGGTCCAACGGAAGGTACGT
ATCATACGCGTTAAGTCGACAATCAACCTCTGGATTACAAAATTTGTGAAAGATTGACTGGTATTCTTAA
CTATGTTGCTCCTTTTACGCTATGTGGATACGCTGCTTTAATGCCTTTGTATCATGCTATTGCTTCCCGT
ATGGCTTTCATTTTCTCCTCCTTGTATAAATCCTGGTTGCTGTCTCTTTATGAGGAGTTGTGGCCCGTTG
TCAGGCAACGTGGCGTGGTGTGCACTGTGTTTGCTGACGCAACCCCCACTGGTTGGGGCATTGCCACCAC
CTGTCAGCTCCTTTCCGGGACTTTCGCTTTCCCCCTCCCTATTGCCACGGCGGAACTCATCGCCGCCTGC
CTTGCCCGCTGCTGGACAGGGGCTCGGCTGTTGGGCACTGACAATTCCGTGGTGTTGTCGGGGAAATCAT
CGTCCTTTCCTTGGCTGCTCGCCTGTGTTGCCACCTGGATTCTGCGCGGGACGTCCTTCTGCTACGTCCC
TTCGGCCCTCAATCCAGCGGACCTTCCTTCCCGCGGCCTGCTGCCGGCTCTGCGGCCTCTTCCGCGTCTT
CGCCTTCGCCCTCAGACGAGTCGGATCTCCCTTTGGGCCGCCTCCCCGCGTCGACTTTAAGACCAATGAC
TTACAAGGCAGCTGTAGATCTTAGCCACTTTTTAAAAGAAAAGGGGGGACTGGAAGGGCTAATTCACTCC
CAACGAAGACAAGATCTGCTTTTTGCTTGTACTGGGTCTCTCTGGTTAGACCAGATCTGAGCCTGGGAGC
TCTCTGGCTAACTAGGGAACCCACTGCTTAAGCCTCAATAAAGCTTGCCTTGAGTGCTTCAAGTAGTGTG
TGCCCGTCTGTTGTGTGACTCTGGTAACTAGAGATCCCTCAGACCCTTTTAGTCAGTGTGGAAAATCTCT
AGCAGTACGTATAGTAGTTCATGTCATCTTATTATTCAGTATTTATAACTTGCAAAGAAATGAATATCAG
AGAGTGAGAGGAACTTGTTTATTGCAGCTTATAATGGTTACAAATAAAGCAATAGCATCACAAATTTCAC
AAATAAAGCATTTTTTTCACTGCATTCTAGTTGTGGTTTGTCCAAACTCATCAATGTATCTTATCATGTC
TGGCTCTAGCTATCCCGCCCCTAACTCCGCCCATCCCGCCCCTAACTCCGCCCAGTTCCGCCCATTCTCC
GCCCCATGGCTGACTAATTTTTTTTATTTATGCAGAGGCCGAGGCCGCCTCGGCCTCTGAGCTATTCCAG
AAGTAGTGAGGAGGCTTTTTTGGAGGCCTAGGGACGTACCCAATTCGCCCTATAGTGAGTCGTATTACGC
GCGCTCACTGGCCGTCGTTTTACAACGTCGTGACTGGGAAAACCCTGGCGTTACCCAACTTAATCGCCTT
GCAGCACATCCCCCTTTCGCCAGCTGGCGTAATAGCGAAGAGGCCCGCACCGATCGCCCTTCCCAACAGT
TGCGCAGCCTGAATGGCGAATGGG
[124 nt withheld, positions 7445-7568]
C
[91 nt withheld, positions 7570-7660]
A
[49 nt withheld, positions 7662-7710]
CCTTTGACGTTGGAGTCCACGTTCTTT
[37 nt withheld, positions 7738-7774]
ACCCTATCTCGGTCTATTCTTTTGATTTATAAGGGATTTTGCCGATTTCGGCCTATTGGTTAAAAAATGA
GCTGATTTAACAAAAATTTAACGCGAATTTTAACAAAATATTAACGCTTACAATTTAGGTGGCACTTTTC
GGGGAAATGTGCGCGGAACCCCTATTTGTTTATTTTTCTAAATACATTCAAATATGTATCCGCTCATGAG
ACAATAACCCTGATAAATGCTTCAATAATATTGAAAAAGGAAGAGTATGAGTATTCAACATTTCCGTGTC
GCCCTTATTCCCTTTTTTGCGGCATTTTGCCTTCCTGTTTTTGCTCACCCAGAAACGCTGGTGAAAGTAA
AAGATGCTGAAGATCAGTTGGGTGCACGAGTGGGTTACATCGAACTGGATCTCAACAGCGGTAAGATCCT
TGAGAGTTTTCGCCCCGAAGAACGTTTTCCAATGATGAGCACTTTTAAAGTTCTGCTATGTGGCGCGGTA
TTATCCCGTATTGACGCCGGGCAAGAGCAACTCGGTCGCCGCATACACTATTCTCAGAATGACTTGGTTG
AGTACTCACCAGTCACAGAAAAGCATCTTACGGATGGCATGACAGTAAGAGAATTATGCAGTGCTGCCAT
AACCATGAGTGATAACACTGCGGCCAACTTACTTCTGACAACGATCGGAGGACCGAAGGAGCTAACCGCT
TTTTTGCACAACATGGGGGATCATGTAACTCGCCTTGATCGTTGGGAACCGGAGCTGAATGAAGCCATAC
CAAACGACGAGCGTGACACCACGATGCCTGTAGCAATGGCAACAACGTTGCGCAAACTATTAACTGGCGA
ACTACTTACTCTAGCTTCCCGGCAACAATTAATAGACTGGATGGAGGCGGATAAAGTTGCAGGACCACTT
CTGCGCTCGGCCCTTCCGGCTGGCTGGTTTATTGCTGATAAATCTGGAGCCGGTGAGCGTGGGTCTCGCG
GTATCATTGCAGCACTGGGGCCAGATGGTAAGCCCTCCCGTATCGTAGTTATCTACACGACGGGGAGTCA
GGCAACTATGGATGAACGAAATAGACAGATCGCTGAGATAGGTGCCTCACTGATTAAGCATTGGTAACTG
TCAGACCAAGTTTACTCATATATACTTTAGATTGATTTAAAACTTCATTTTTAATTTAAAAGGATCTAGG
TGAAGATCCTTTTTGATAATCTCATGACCAAAATCCCTTAACGTGAGTTTTCGTTCCACTGAGCGTCAGA
CCCCGTAGAAAAGATCAAAGGATCTTCTTGAGATCCTTTTTTTCTGCGCGTAATCTGCTGCTTGCAAACA
AAAAAACCACCGCTACCAGCGGTGGTTTGTTTGCCGGATCAAGAGCTACCAACTCTTTTTCCGAAGGTAA
CTGGCTTCAGCAGAGCGCAGATACCAAATACTGTTCTTCTAGTGTAGCCGTAGTTAGGCCACCACTTCAA
GAACTCTGTAGCACCGCCTACATACCTCGCTCTGCTAATCCTGTTACCAGTGGCTGCTGCCAGTGGCGAT
AAGTCGTGTCTTACCGGGTTGGACTCAAGACGATAGTTACCGGATAAGGCGCAGCGGTCGGGCTGAACGG
GGGGTTCGTGCACACAGCCCAGCTTGGAGCGAACGACCTACACCGAACTGAGATACCTACAGCGTGAGCT
ATGAGAAAGCGCCACGCTTCCCGAAGGGAGAAAGGCGGACAGGTATCCGGTAAGCGGCAGGGTCGGAACA
GGAGAGCGCACGAGGGAGCTTCCAGGGGGAAACGCCTGGTATCTTTATAGTCCTGTCGGGTTTCGCCACC
TCTGACTTGAGCGTCGATTTTTGTGATGCTCGTCAGGGGGGCGGAGCCTATGGAAAAACGCCAGCAACGC
GGCCTTTTTACGGTTCCTGGCCTTTTGCTGGCCTTTTGCTCACATGTTCTTTCCTGCGTTATCCCCTGAT
TCTGTGGATAACCGTATTACCGCCTTTGAGTGAGCTGATACCGCTCGCCGCAGCCGAACGACCGAGCGCA
GCGAGTCAGTGAGCGAGGAAGCGGAAGAGCGCCCAATACGCAAACCGCCTCTCCCCGCGCGTTGGCCGAT
TCATTAATGCAGCTGGCACGACAGGTTTCCCGACTGGAAAGCGGGCAGTGAGCGCAACGCAATTAATGTG
AGTTAGCTCACTCATTAGGCACCCCAGGCTTTACACTTTATGCTTCCGGCTCGTATGTTGTGTGGAATTG
TGAGCGGATAACAATTTCACACAGGAAACAGCTATGACCATGATTACGCCAAGCGCGCAATTAACCCTCA
CTAAAGGGAACAAAAGCTGGAGCTGCAAGC
