>Addgene plasmid #142684 | TFORF0755 | depositor partial sequence | sequence record 280190 | Insert
ACCGCCACCATGTCGGAAAGCTGGCAACAGCCGCCACAGACGCAGCCGCAGCAGCCACAGCCACCGCAGC
CTCAGCACCATGCAGAGCCACCGCCAGCCCTGGCAGAGCACACGCTGCCTCCGGGCACGGCGGAGAACCC
CCTGGGCTGTGCCGTCTATGGCATCCTCCTGCAGCCAGACCCCGGCCTGCAGCCCCCACAACACGCACCC
CTGCAGGCAGCAGGAGAGCCAGGCCCCAAATGTGGCGTGTGTGGTCACGACCTGGCGCACCTGTCCAGTC
CGCATGAGCACCAGTGTCTGGCGGGCCATGACCGCTCATTCCAGTGCACACAGTGTCTCAAGATCTTCCA
CCAGGCCACTGACCTGCTGGAGCACCAGTGCGTGCAGGCTGAGCAGAAGCCCTTCGTCTGTGGGGTCTGC
AAGATGGGCTTCTCACTACTCACCTCACTGGCACAGCACCACAGCTCCCACAGTGGCCTGGTGAAGTGTT
CCATCTGTGAAAAGACCTACAAGCCAGCTGAGGCAGCGGAGCCAGCCACCACAGCCGCCCCGTCGCTTCC
CGCAGCACCCGCGCCTTCCACTGTCACCCCTGCTGAACAGGCCGACAAGCCCTACAGCTGCCCCATCTGC
CAAAAGCCCTTCAAGCACCTGTCGGAGCTCTCTCGGCATGAGCGGATCCACACCGGTGAGAAGCCCTACA
AGTGCACGCTGTGTGACAAAAGCTTCAGCCAGTCGTCGCACCTGGTGCACCACAAGCGCACGCACAGCTC
CGAGCGGCCCTACAAGTGCGCAGTCTGCGAGAAGACCTTCAAGCACCGCTCTCACCTGGTGCGCCACATG
TACGCGCACTCGGGCGAGCACCACCTGTTCCGCTGCAACGTGTGCGAGTTGCATTTCAAGGAGTCGTCGG
AGCTGCTGCAGCACCCGTGCACGCCAAGTGGGGAGCGGCCCTTCCGCTGCGGCGAGTGCCAGAAGGCCTT
CAAGCGGCCCTCGGACCTGCGGCAGCATGAGCGCACACACAGCGCCGAGCGGCCCTTCAAGTGCGACCTG
TGCCCCATGGGCTTCAAGCAGCAGTACGCACTGATGCGCCACCGGCGCACACACAAGACCGAGGAGCCCT
TCAAATGCGGCCTATGTGAGAAGGGCTTTGGGCAGCCCAGCCACCTGCTCTACCACCAGCACGTGCACAC
CCTCGAGACTCTCTTCAAGTGCCCCGTGTGCCAGAAAGGCTTTGACCAATCTGCCGAGCTGCTGCGGCAC
AAGTGCCTGCCCGGCGCGGCCGAGCGGCCCTTCAAGTGCCCTGTGTGCAACAAGGCCTACAAGCGCGCGT
CGGCCCTGCAGAAGCACCAGCTGGCCCACTGTGCGGCGGCAGAGAAGCCCCTGCGCTGCACGCTTTGCGA
ACGCCGCTTCTTCTCCTCTTCCGAGTTCGTGCAGCACCGCTGCGATCCGGCCCGCGAGAAGCCACTCAAG
TGCCCAGACTGCGAGAAACGCTTCAAGTACGCGTCAGACCTGCAGCGGCACCGGCGGGTACACACAGGCG
AGAAGCCCTACAAGTGCCCCAACTGCGACAAGGCCTTCAAGCAGCGGGAGCATCTCAACAAGCACCAGGG
CGTGCACGCCCGCGAGCAGCAGTTCAAGTGTGTATGGTGCGGGGAGCGCTTCCTAGACGTGGCCTTGTTG
CAGGAGCACAGCGCGCAGCACAGTGCCGCCGCCGCGGCAGCGGAGGGCGCCTACCAGGTAGCCGCCTGCC
TGCCCTAGTAATGAACTAGTCCGTAACTTGAAAGTATTTCGATTTCTTGGCTTTATATATCTTGTGGAAA
GGACGAGGTCCAACGGAAGGTACGTATCAT
