>Addgene plasmid #142684 | TFORF0755 | depositor partial sequence | sequence record 280191 | Barcode
GGTCCAACGGAAGGTACGTATCAT
